Addgene plasmid #34587: pPAmKate-N1
Depositing lab: Vladislav Verkhusha. Publication: Superresolution imaging of multiple fluorescent proteins with highly overlapping emission spectra in living cells. Gunewardene MS, Subach FV, Gould TJ, Penoncello GP, Gudheti MV, Verkhusha VV, Hess ST. Biophys J. 2011 Sep 21;101(6):1522-8. Epub 2011 Sep 20. 10.1016/j.bpj.2011.07.049 PubMed 21943434.
Backbone
  Vector backbone: pEGFP-N1
  Backbone manufacturer: Clontech
  Backbone size w/o insert (bp): 6299
  Modifications to backbone: EGFP replaced with PAmKate
  Vector type: Mammalian Expression
  Selectable markers: Neomycin (select with G418)
Growth in bacteria
  Bacterial resistance: Kanamycin, 50 μg/mL
  Growth temperature: 37°C
  Growth strain: DH5alpha
  Copy number: High Copy
Gene/Insert
  Gene/Insert name: PAmKate
  Mutation: F84W/S148N/S165G compared to mKate (but numbering relative to EGFP)
Terms and licenses: Academic/Nonprofit Terms; Industry Terms: Not Available to Industry
How to cite: pPAmKate-N1 was a gift from Vladislav Verkhusha (Addgene plasmid # 34587 ; http://n2t.net/addgene:34587 ; RRID:Addgene_34587)
