[The description below was written by a language model from this plasmid's Addgene catalogue record and pLannotate feature annotations shown in this document.]
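Description:
pPAmKate-N1 is a mammalian expression plasmid built on the Clontech pEGFP-N1 backbone, in which the EGFP coding sequence has been replaced by PAmKate, a monomeric photoactivatable red fluorescent protein. PAmKate derives from mKate and carries the substitutions F84W, S148N and S165G (numbered relative to EGFP); the annotated coding sequence is mammalian codon-optimized. Expression is driven by the human cytomegalovirus immediate early enhancer and promoter and terminated by an SV40 polyadenylation signal. A multiple cloning site lies between the promoter and the fluorescent protein, so, as in other N1-series vectors, a gene of interest can be inserted in frame upstream to produce a fusion carrying PAmKate at its C-terminus. Without an insert, the plasmid expresses the photoactivatable protein alone.

The plasmid replicates at high copy in E. coli from a ColE1/pUC-type origin and also carries an f1 phage origin. A single Tn5 aminoglycoside phosphotransferase gene (NeoR/KanR) serves both hosts: a bacterial bla-type promoter gives kanamycin resistance in bacteria, while the adjacent SV40 enhancer/early promoter, paired with an HSV TK polyadenylation signal, gives G418 resistance for selecting stable mammalian transfectants. The short large T antigen, ble and bGH poly(A) fragments in the feature table appear to be partial annotation matches within backbone sequence rather than functional elements. The deposited full sequence is 4,727 nt, which does not agree with the 6,299 bp listed in the catalogue as the backbone size without insert. The associated publication concerns superresolution imaging of multiple fluorescent proteins with highly overlapping emission spectra in living cells, indicating use as a photoactivatable label for localization-based microscopy.
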