Features (pLannotate 1.2.2; 14 found; start..end, strand, type, name):
     61..364     +  enhancer       CMV enhancer: human cytomegalovirus immediate early enhancer
    365..568     +  promoter       CMV promoter: human cytomegalovirus (CMV) immediate early promoter
    591..671     +  misc_feature   MCS: multiple cloning site
    679..1392    +  CDS            PAmKate: monomeric photoactivatable red fluorescent protein (Gunewardene et al., 2011) mammalian codon-optimized
   1409..1492    +  CDS            large T antigen (fragment): large T antigen from SV40 (simian virus 40)
   1515..1636    +  polyA_signal   SV40 poly(A) signal: SV40 polyadenylation signal
   1670..2098    -  rep_origin     f1 ori (sequence partly withheld): f1 bacteriophage origin of replication; arrow indicates direction of (+) strand synthesis
   2125..2229    +  promoter       AmpR promoter: bla
   2231..2588    +  promoter       SV40 promoter: SV40 enhancer and early promoter
   2623..3417    +  CDS            NeoR/KanR: aminoglycoside phosphotransferase from Tn5; aph(3')-II (or nptII); confers resistance to neomycin, kanamycin, and G418 (Geneticin®)
   3438..3590    +  CDS            ble (fragment): BLE_KLEPN - Experimental evidence at protein level: Swiss-Prot protein existence level 1. Binding protein with a strong affinity to the bleomycin family of antibiotics. Binds to CL990; an antimitotic-antibiotic compound. From Klebsiella pneumoniae.
   3649..3696    +  polyA_signal   HSV TK poly(A) signal: herpes simplex virus thymidine kinase polyadenylation signal (Cole and Stacy, 1985)
   3787..3803    -  polyA_signal   bGH poly(A) signal (fragment): bovine growth hormone polyadenylation signal
   4025..4613    +  rep_origin     ori: high-copy-number ColE1/pMB1/pBR322/pUC origin of replication
>Addgene plasmid #34587 | pPAmKate-N1 | depositor full sequence | sequence record 41324 | pPAmKate-N1 sequence 4727 bps
TAGTTATTAATAGTAATCAATTACGGGGTCATTAGTTCATAGCCCATATATGGAGTTCCGCGTTACATAA
CTTACGGTAAATGGCCCGCCTGGCTGACCGCCCAACGACCCCCGCCCATTGACGTCAATAATGACGTATG
TTCCCATAGTAACGCCAATAGGGACTTTCCATTGACGTCAATGGGTGGAGTATTTACGGTAAACTGCCCA
CTTGGCAGTACATCAAGTGTATCATATGCCAAGTACGCCCCCTATTGACGTCAATGACGGTAAATGGCCC
GCCTGGCATTATGCCCAGTACATGACCTTATGGGACTTTCCTACTTGGCAGTACATCTACGTATTAGTCA
TCGCTATTACCATGGTGATGCGGTTTTGGCAGTACATCAATGGGCGTGGATAGCGGTTTGACTCACGGGG
ATTTCCAAGTCTCCACCCCATTGACGTCAATGGGAGTTTGTTTTGGCACCAAAATCAACGGGACTTTCCA
AAATGTCGTAACAACTCCGCCCCATTGACGCAAATGGGCGGTAGGCGTGTACGGTGGGAGGTCTATATAA
GCAGAGCTGGTTTAGTGAACCGTCAGATCCGCTAGCGCTACCGGACTCAGATCTCGAGCTCAAGCTTCGA
ATTCTGCAGTCGACGGTACCGCGGGCCCGGGATCCACCGGTCGCCACCATGGTGTCTAAGGGCGAAGAGC
TGATTAAGGAGAACATGCACATGAAGCTGTACATGGAGGGCACCGTGAACAACCACCACTTCAAGTGCAC
ATCCGAGGGCGAAGGCAAGCCCTACGAGGGCACCCAGACCATGAGAATCAAGGTGGTCGAGGGCGGCCCT
CTCCCCTTCGCCTTCGACATCCTGGCTACCAGCTTCATGTACGGCAGCAAGACCTTCATCAACCACACCC
AGGGCATCCCCGACTTCTGGAAGCAGTCCTTCCCTGAGGGCTTCACATGGGAGAGAGTCACCACATACGA
AGACGGGGGCGTGCTGACCGCTACCCAGGACACCAGCCTCCAGGACGGCTGCCTCATCTACAACGTCAAG
ATCAGAGGGGTGAACTTCCCATCCAACGGCCCTGTGATGCAGAAGAAAACACTCGGCTGGGAGGCCAACA
CCGAGATGCTGTACCCCGCTGACGGCGGCCTGGAAGGCAGAGGGGACATGGCCCTGAAGCTCGTGGGCGG
GGGCCACCTGATCTGCAACTTGAAGACCACATACAGATCCAAGAAACCCGCTAAGAACCTCAAGATGCCC
GGCGTCTACTATGTGGACCGCAGACTGGAAAGAATCAAGGAGGCCGACAAAGAGACCTACGTCGAGCAGC
ACGAGGTGGCTGTGGCCAGATACTGCGACCTCCCTAGCAAACTGGGGCACAAGCTTAATTAAAGCGGCCG
CGACTCTAGATCATAATCAGCCATACCACATTTGTAGAGGTTTTACTTGCTTTAAAAAACCTCCCACACC
TCCCCCTGAACCTGAAACATAAAATGAATGCAATTGTTGTTGTTAACTTGTTTATTGCAGCTTATAATGG
TTACAAATAAAGCAATAGCATCACAAATTTCACAAATAAAGCATTTTTTTCACTGCATTCTAGTTGTGGT
TTGTCCAAACTCATCAATGTATCTTAAGGCGTAAATTGTAAGCGTTAATATTTTGTTAAAATTCGCGTTA
AATTTTTGTTAAATCAGCTCATTTTTTAACCAATAGGCCGAAATCGGCAAAATCCCTTATAAATCAAAAG
AATAGACCGAGATAGGGT
[37 nt withheld, positions 1769-1805]
AAAGAACGTGGACTCCAACGTCAAAGG
[49 nt withheld, positions 1833-1881]
T
[91 nt withheld, positions 1883-1973]
G
[124 nt withheld, positions 1975-2098]
CAGGTGGCACTTTTCGGGGAAATGTGCGCGGAACCCCTATTTGTTTATTTTTCTAAATACATTCAAATAT
GTATCCGCTCATGAGACAATAACCCTGATAAATGCTTCAATAATATTGAAAAAGGAAGAGTCCTGAGGCG
GAAAGAACCAGCTGTGGAATGTGTGTCAGTTAGGGTGTGGAAAGTCCCCAGGCTCCCCAGCAGGCAGAAG
TATGCAAAGCATGCATCTCAATTAGTCAGCAACCAGGTGTGGAAAGTCCCCAGGCTCCCCAGCAGGCAGA
AGTATGCAAAGCATGCATCTCAATTAGTCAGCAACCATAGTCCCGCCCCTAACTCCGCCCATCCCGCCCC
TAACTCCGCCCAGTTCCGCCCATTCTCCGCCCCATGGCTGACTAATTTTTTTTATTTATGCAGAGGCCGA
GGCCGCCTCGGCCTCTGAGCTATTCCAGAAGTAGTGAGGAGGCTTTTTTGGAGGCCTAGGCTTTTGCAAA
GATCGATCAAGAGACAGGATGAGGATCGTTTCGCATGATTGAACAAGATGGATTGCACGCAGGTTCTCCG
GCCGCTTGGGTGGAGAGGCTATTCGGCTATGACTGGGCACAACAGACAATCGGCTGCTCTGATGCCGCCG
TGTTCCGGCTGTCAGCGCAGGGGCGCCCGGTTCTTTTTGTCAAGACCGACCTGTCCGGTGCCCTGAATGA
ACTGCAAGACGAGGCAGCGCGGCTATCGTGGCTGGCCACGACGGGCGTTCCTTGCGCAGCTGTGCTCGAC
GTTGTCACTGAAGCGGGAAGGGACTGGCTGCTATTGGGCGAAGTGCCGGGGCAGGATCTCCTGTCATCTC
ACCTTGCTCCTGCCGAGAAAGTATCCATCATGGCTGATGCAATGCGGCGGCTGCATACGCTTGATCCGGC
TACCTGCCCATTCGACCACCAAGCGAAACATCGCATCGAGCGAGCACGTACTCGGATGGAAGCCGGTCTT
GTCGATCAGGATGATCTGGACGAAGAGCATCAGGGGCTCGCGCCAGCCGAACTGTTCGCCAGGCTCAAGG
CGAGCATGCCCGACGGCGAGGATCTCGTCGTGACCCATGGCGATGCCTGCTTGCCGAATATCATGGTGGA
AAATGGCCGCTTTTCTGGATTCATCGACTGTGGCCGGCTGGGTGTGGCGGACCGCTATCAGGACATAGCG
TTGGCTACCCGTGATATTGCTGAAGAGCTTGGCGGCGAATGGGCTGACCGCTTCCTCGTGCTTTACGGTA
TCGCCGCTCCCGATTCGCAGCGCATCGCCTTCTATCGCCTTCTTGACGAGTTCTTCTGAGCGGGACTCTG
GGGTTCGAAATGACCGACCAAGCGACGCCCAACCTGCCATCACGAGATTTCGATTCCACCGCCGCCTTCT
ATGAAAGGTTGGGCTTCGGAATCGTTTTCCGGGACGCCGGCTGGATGATCCTCCAGCGCGGGGATCTCAT
GCTGGAGTTCTTCGCCCACCCTAGGGGGAGGCTAACTGAAACACGGAAGGAGACAATACCGGAAGGAACC
CGCGCTATGACGGCAATAAAAAGACAGAATAAAACGCACGGTGTTGGGTCGTTTGTTCATAAACGCGGGG
TTCGGTCCCAGGGCTGGCACTCTGTCGATACCCCACCGAGACCCCATTGGGGCCAATACGCCCGCGTTTC
TTCCTTTTCCCCACCCCACCCCCCAAGTTCGGGTGAAGGCCCAGGGCTCGCAGCCAACGTCGGGGCGGCA
GGCCCTGCCATAGCCTCAGGTTACTCATATATACTTTAGATTGATTTAAAACTTCATTTTTAATTTAAAA
GGATCTAGGTGAAGATCCTTTTTGATAATCTCATGACCAAAATCCCTTAACGTGAGTTTTCGTTCCACTG
AGCGTCAGACCCCGTAGAAAAGATCAAAGGATCTTCTTGAGATCCTTTTTTTCTGCGCGTAATCTGCTGC
TTGCAAACAAAAAAACCACCGCTACCAGCGGTGGTTTGTTTGCCGGATCAAGAGCTACCAACTCTTTTTC
CGAAGGTAACTGGCTTCAGCAGAGCGCAGATACCAAATACTGTCCTTCTAGTGTAGCCGTAGTTAGGCCA
CCACTTCAAGAACTCTGTAGCACCGCCTACATACCTCGCTCTGCTAATCCTGTTACCAGTGGCTGCTGCC
AGTGGCGATAAGTCGTGTCTTACCGGGTTGGACTCAAGACGATAGTTACCGGATAAGGCGCAGCGGTCGG
GCTGAACGGGGGGTTCGTGCACACAGCCCAGCTTGGAGCGAACGACCTACACCGAACTGAGATACCTACA
GCGTGAGCTATGAGAAAGCGCCACGCTTCCCGAAGGGAGAAAGGCGGACAGGTATCCGGTAAGCGGCAGG
GTCGGAACAGGAGAGCGCACGAGGGAGCTTCCAGGGGGAAACGCCTGGTATCTTTATAGTCCTGTCGGGT
TTCGCCACCTCTGACTTGAGCGTCGATTTTTGTGATGCTCGTCAGGGGGGCGGAGCCTATGGAAAAACGC
CAGCAACGCGGCCTTTTTACGGTTCCTGGCCTTTTGCTGGCCTTTTGCTCACATGTTCTTTCCTGCGTTA
TCCCCTGATTCTGTGGATAACCGTATTACCGCCATGCAT
