>Addgene plasmid #34587 | pPAmKate-N1 | addgene partial sequence | sequence record 42181 | CMV-F 5'-CGCAAATGGGCGGTAGGCGTG-3'
GCAGAGCTGGTTTAGTGAACCGTCAGATCCGCTAGCGCTACCGGACTCAGATCTCGAGCTCAAGCTTCGA
ATTCTGCAGTCGACGGTACCGCGGGCCCGGGATCCACCGGTCGCCACCATGGTGTCTAAGGGCGAAGAGC
TGATTAAGGAGAACATGCACATGAAGCTGTACATGGAGGGCACCGTGAACAACCACCACTTCAAGTGCAC
ATCCGAGGGCGAAGGCAAGCCCTACGAGGGCACCCAGACCATGAGAATCAAGGTGGTCGAGGGCGGCCCT
CTCCCCTTCGCCTTCGACATCCTGGCTACCAGCTTCATGTACGGCAGCAAGACCTTCATCAACCACACCC
AGGGCATCCCCGACTTCTGGAAGCAGTCCTTCCCTGAGGGCTTCACATGGGAGAGAGTCACCACATACGA
AGACGGGGGCGTGCTGACCGCTACCCAGGACACCAGCCTCCAGGACGGCTGCCTCATCTACAACGTCAAG
ATCAGAGGGGTGAACTTCCCATCCAACGGCCCTGTGATGCAGAAGAAAACACTCGGCTGGGAGGCCAACA
CCGAGATGCTGTACCCCGCTGACGGCGGCCTGGAAGGCAGAGGGGACATGGCCCTGAAGCTCGTGGGCGG
GGGCCACCTGATCTGCAACTTGAAGACCACATACAGATCCAAGAAACCCGCTAAGAACCTCAAGATGCCC
GGCGTCTACTATGTGGACCGCAGACTGGAAAGAATCAAGGAGGCCGACAAAGAGACCTACGTCGAGCAGC
ACGAGGTGGCTGTGGCCAGATACTGCGACCTCCCTAGCAAACTGGGGCACAAGCTTAATTAAAGCGGCCG
CGACTCTAGATCATAATCAGCCATACCACATTTGTAGAGGTTTTACTTGCTTTAAAAAACCTCCCACACC
TCCCCCTGAACCTGAAACATAAAATGAATGCAATTGTTGTTGTTAACTTGTTTATTGCAGCTTATAATGG
TTACAA
